Addgene plasmid #81676: pDONR223_IDH1_p.P33S
Purpose: Gateway Donor vector containing IDH1, part of the Target Accelerator Plasmid Collection.
Depositing lab: Jesse Boehm & William Hahn & David Root. Depositing organization: Broad Institute. Publication: Systematic Functional Interrogation of Rare Cancer Variants Identifies Oncogenic Alleles. Kim E, Ilic N, Shrestha Y, Zou L, Kamburov A, Zhu C, Yang X, Lubonja R, Tran N, Nguyen C, Lawrence MS, Piccioni F, Bagul M, Doench JG, Chouinard CR, Wu X, Hogstrom L, Natoli T, Tamayo P, Horn H, Corsello SM, Lage K, Root DE, Subramanian A, Golub TR, Getz G, Boehm JS, Hahn WC. Cancer Discov. 2016 Jul;6(7):714-26. doi: 10.1158/2159-8290.CD-16-0160. Epub 2016 May 4. PubMed 27147599.
Backbone
  Vector backbone: pDONR223
  Backbone manufacturer: Invitrogen
  Backbone size w/o insert (bp): 2790
  Vector type: Gateway Entry vector
Growth in bacteria
  Bacterial resistance: Spectinomycin, 50 μg/mL
  Growth temperature: 37°C
  Growth strain: DH5alpha
  Copy number: High Copy
Gene/Insert
  Gene/Insert name: IDH1 (alt name: NM_005896.3)
  Species: H. sapiens (human)
  Mutation: P33S
  Entrez Gene: IDH1 (a.k.a. HEL-216, HEL-S-26, IDCD, IDH, IDP, IDPC, PICD)
  Promoter: None
  Cloning method: Gateway Cloning
  Sequencing primers: 5′ M13pUC-fwd; 3′ M13-Rev
Terms and licenses: Academic/Nonprofit Terms; Industry Terms: Not Available to Industry
Depositor comments: Closed state: stop codon immediately follows insert
How to cite: pDONR223_IDH1_p.P33S was a gift from Jesse Boehm & William Hahn & David Root (Addgene plasmid # 81676 ; http://n2t.net/addgene:81676 ; RRID:Addgene_81676)
