[The description below was written by a language model from this plasmid's Addgene catalogue record and pLannotate feature annotations shown in this document.]
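Description:
pDONR223_IDH1_p.P33S is a Gateway entry clone built on the Invitrogen pDONR223 backbone and carrying the human IDH1 open reading frame (cytosolic isocitrate dehydrogenase 1, reference transcript NM_005896.3) with a P33S missense substitution. The sequenced plasmid is about 4.0 kb. It is maintained in E. coli at high copy through a ColE1/pUC-type origin and selected with spectinomycin via the aadA aminoglycoside adenylyltransferase gene (SmR). The short Pc integron promoter and gentamicin-resistance fragments annotated just upstream of it appear to be remnants of the integron-derived resistance cassette. Other small annotations (lacI and lacZα fragments) are likewise backbone remnants rather than functional parts. rrnB T1 and T2 terminators sit upstream of the cloning region, where they help insulate the insert from read-through transcription.

The IDH1 coding sequence lies between two attL recombination sites. The automated annotation labels both as attL3, but functionally they are the pair of attL sites that allow LR Clonase-mediated transfer of the ORF into any compatible Gateway destination vector. The record lists no promoter for the insert, so the plasmid is a shuttle and storage clone and not an expression construct. The only nearby promoter is a T7 promoter beyond the 3′ attL site, on the opposite strand from the ORF. The clone is in the "closed" configuration, meaning a stop codon immediately follows the insert, so it yields native C-termini and is unsuitable for C-terminal fusion tags in destination vectors. It belongs to the Target Accelerator Plasmid Collection, a set of wild-type and variant ORFs assembled for systematic functional testing of rare cancer-associated alleles.
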