Features (pLannotate 1.2.2; 12 found; start..end, strand, type, name):
     11..599     +  rep_origin     ori: high-copy-number ColE1/pMB1/pBR322/pUC origin of replication
    782..874     +  CDS            lacI (fragment): lac repressor; lacI; The lac repressor binds to the lac operator to inhibit transcription in E. coli. This inhibition can be relieved by adding lactose or isopropyl-β-D-thiogalactopyranoside (IPTG).
    929..956     -  terminator     rrnB T2 terminator: transcription terminator T2 from the E. coli rrnB gene
   1088..1131    +  terminator     rrnB T1 terminator: Escherichia coli rrnB; transcription terminator T1 from the E. coli rrnB gene
   1178..1214    -  CDS            lacZα (fragment): LacZα fragment of β-galactosidase; lacZ fragment
   1231..1326    +  protein_bind   attL3: mutant version of attL; recombination site for the Gateway® LR reaction LR Clonase™
   1332..2573    +  CDS            IDH1: IDHC_HUMAN - Also known as PICD. Experimental evidence at protein level: Swiss-Prot protein existence level 1. From Homo sapiens (Human).
   2581..2676    -  protein_bind   attL3: mutant version of attL; recombination site for the Gateway® LR reaction LR Clonase™
   2695..2713    -  promoter       T7 promoter: promoter for bacteriophage T7 RNA polymerase
   2903..2926    +  promoter       Pc promoter (fragment): intI1 (promoter lies within the coding sequence); class 1 integron promoter
   3102..3158    +  CDS            GmR (fragment): gentamycin acetyltransferase; aacC1; confers resistance to gentamycin
   3165..3956    +  CDS            SmR: aminoglycoside adenylyltransferase (Murphy, 1985); aadA; confers resistance to spectinomycin and streptomycin
>Addgene plasmid #81676 | pDONR223_IDH1_p.P33S | addgene full sequence | sequence record 167949 | Addgene NGS Result
AAGGATCTTCTTGAGATCCTTTTTTTCTGCGCGTAATCTGCTGCTTGCAAACAAAAAAACCACCGCTACC
AGCGGTGGTTTGTTTGCCGGATCAAGAGCTACCAACTCTTTTTCCGAAGGTAACTGGCTTCAGCAGAGCG
CAGATACCAAATACTGTTCTTCTAGTGTAGCCGTAGTTAGGCCACCACTTCAAGAACTCTGTAGCACCGC
CTACATACCTCGCTCTGCTAATCCTGTTACCAGTGGCTGCTGCCAGTGGCGATAAGTCGTGTCTTACCGG
GTTGGACTCAAGACGATAGTTACCGGATAAGGCGCAGCGGTCGGGCTGAACGGGGGGTTCGTGCACACAG
CCCAGCTTGGAGCGAACGACCTACACCGAACTGAGATACCTACAGCGTGAGCTATGAGAAAGCGCCACGC
TTCCCGAAGGGAGAAAGGCGGACAGGTATCCGGTAAGCGGCAGGGTCGGAACAGGAGAGCGCACGAGGGA
GCTTCCAGGGGGAAACGCCTGGTATCTTTATAGTCCTGTCGGGTTTCGCCACCTCTGACTTGAGCGTCGA
TTTTTGTGATGCTCGTCAGGGGGGCGGAGCCTATGGAAAAACGCCAGCAACGCGGCCTTTTTACGGTTCC
TGGCCTTTTGCTGGCCTTTTGCTCACATGTTCTTTCCTGCGTTATCCCCTGATTCTGTGGATAACCGTAT
TACCGCCTTTGAGTGAGCTGATACCGCTCGCCGCAGCCGAACGACCGAGCGCAGCGAGTCAGTGAGCGAG
GAAGCGGAAGAGCGCCCAATACGCAAACCGCCTCTCCCCGCGCGTTGGCCGATTCATTAATGCAGCTGGC
ACGACAGGTTTCCCGACTGGAAAGCGGGCAGTGAGCGCAACGCAATTAATACGCGTACCGCTAGCCAGGA
AGAGTTTGTAGAAACGCAAAAAGGCCATCCGTCAGGATGGCCTTCTGCTTAGTTTGATGCCTGGCAGTTT
ATGGCGGGCGTCCTGCCCGCCACCCTCCGGGCCGTTGCTTCACAACGTTCAAATCCGCTCCCGGCGGATT
TGTCCTACTCAGGAGAGCGTTCACCGACAAACAACAGATAAAACGAAAGGCCCAGTCTTCCGACTGAGCC
TTTCGTTTTATTTGATGCCTGGCAGTTCCCTACTCTCGCGTTAACGCTAGCATGGATGTTTTCCCAGTCA
CGACGTTGTAAAACGACGGCCAGTCTTAAGCTCGGGCCCCAAATAATGATTTTATTTTGACTGATAGTGA
CCTGTTCGTTGCAACAAATTGATGAGCAATGCTTTTTTATAATGACAACTTTGTACAAAAAAGTTGGCAC
CATGTCCAAAAAAATCAGTGGCGGTTCTGTGGTAGAGATGCAAGGAGATGAAATGACACGAATCATTTGG
GAATTGATTAAAGAGAAACTCATTTTTTCCTACGTGGAATTGGATCTACATAGCTATGATTTAGGCATAG
AGAATCGTGATGCCACCAACGACCAAGTCACCAAGGATGCTGCAGAAGCTATAAAGAAGCATAATGTTGG
CGTCAAATGTGCCACTATCACTCCTGATGAGAAGAGGGTTGAGGAGTTCAAGTTGAAACAAATGTGGAAA
TCACCAAATGGCACCATACGAAATATTCTGGGTGGCACGGTCTTCAGAGAAGCCATTATCTGCAAAAATA
TCCCCCGGCTTGTGAGTGGATGGGTAAAACCTATCATCATAGGTCGTCATGCTTATGGGGATCAATACAG
AGCAACTGATTTTGTTGTTCCTGGGCCTGGAAAAGTAGAGATAACCTACACACCAAGTGACGGAACCCAA
AAGGTGACATACCTGGTACATAACTTTGAAGAAGGTGGTGGTGTTGCCATGGGGATGTATAATCAAGATA
AGTCAATTGAAGATTTTGCACACAGTTCCTTCCAAATGGCTCTGTCTAAGGGTTGGCCTTTGTATCTGAG
CACCAAAAACACTATTCTGAAGAAATATGATGGGCGTTTTAAAGACATCTTTCAGGAGATATATGACAAG
CAGTACAAGTCCCAGTTTGAAGCTCAAAAGATCTGGTATGAGCATAGGCTCATCGACGACATGGTGGCCC
AAGCTATGAAATCAGAGGGAGGCTTCATCTGGGCCTGTAAAAACTATGATGGTGACGTGCAGTCGGACTC
TGTGGCCCAAGGGTATGGCTCTCTCGGCATGATGACCAGCGTGCTGGTTTGTCCAGATGGCAAGACAGTA
GAAGCAGAGGCTGCCCACGGGACTGTAACCCGTCACTACCGCATGTACCAGAAAGGACAGGAGACGTCCA
CCAATCCCATTGCTTCCATTTTTGCCTGGACCAGAGGGTTAGCCCACAGAGCAAAGCTTGATAACAATAA
AGAGCTTGCCTTCTTTGCAAATGCTTTGGAAGAAGTCTCTATTGAGACAATTGAGGCTGGCTTCATGACC
AAGGACTTGGCTGCTTGCATTAAAGGTTTACCCAATGTGCAACGTTCTGACTACTTGAATACATTTGAGT
TCATGGATAAACTTGGAGAAAACTTGAAGATCAAACTAGCTCAGGCCAAACTTTAATTGCCAACTTTCTT
GTACAAAGTTGGCATTATAAGAAAGCATTGCTTATCAATTTGTTGCAACGAACAGGTCACTATCAGTCAA
AATAAAATCATTATTTGCCATCCAGCTGATATCCCCTATAGTGAGTCGTATTACATGGTCATAGCTGTTT
CCTGGCAGCTCTGGCCCGTGTCTCAAAATCTCTGATGTTACATTGCACAAGATAAAAATATATCATCATG
CCTCCTCTAGACCAGCCAGGACAGAAATGCCTCGACTTCGCTGCTACCCAAGGTTGCCGGGTGACGCACA
CCGTGGAAACGGATGAAGGCACGAACCCAGTGGACATAAGCCTGTTCGGTTCGTAAGCTGTAATGCAAGT
AGCGTATGCGCTCACGCAACTGGTCCAGAACCTTGACCGAACGCAGCGGTGGTAACGGCGCAGTGGCGGT
TTTCATGGCTTGTTATGACTGTTTTTTTGGGGTACAGTCTATGCCTCGGGCATCCAAGCAGCAAGCGCGT
TACGCCGTGGGTCGATGTTTGATGTTATGGAGCAGCAACGATGTTACGCAGCAGGGCAGTCGCCCTAAAA
CAAAGTTAAACATTATGAGGGAAGCGGTGATCGCCGAAGTATCGACTCAACTATCAGAGGTAGTTGGCGT
CATCGAGCGCCATCTCGAACCGACGTTGCTGGCCGTACATTTGTACGGCTCCGCAGTGGATGGCGGCCTG
AAGCCACACAGTGATATTGATTTGCTGGTTACGGTGACCGTAAGGCTTGATGAAACAACGCGGCGAGCTT
TGATCAACGACCTTTTGGAAACTTCGGCTTCCCCTGGAGAGAGCGAGATTCTCCGCGCTGTAGAAGTCAC
CATTGTTGTGCACGACGACATCATTCCGTGGCGTTATCCAGCTAAGCGCGAACTGCAATTTGGAGAATGG
CAGCGCAATGACATTCTTGCAGGTATCTTCGAGCCAGCCACGATCGACATTGATCTGGCTATCTTGCTGA
CAAAAGCAAGAGAACATAGCGTTGCCTTGGTAGGTCCAGCGGCGGAGGAACTCTTTGATCCGGTTCCTGA
ACAGGATCTATTTGAGGCGCTAAATGAAACCTTAACGCTATGGAACTCGCCGCCCGACTGGGCTGGCGAT
GAGCGAAATGTAGTGCTTACGTTGTCCCGCATTTGGTACAGCGCAGTAACCGGCAAAATCGCGCCGAAGG
ATGTCGCTGCCGACTGGGCAATGGAGCGCCTGCCGGCCCAGTATCAGCCCGTCATACTTGAAGCTAGACA
GGCTTATCTTGGACAAGAAGAAGATCGCTTGGCCTCGCGCGCAGATCAGTTGGAAGAATTTGTCCACTAC
GTGAAAGGCGAGATCACCAAGGTAGTCGGCAAATAACCCTCGAGCCACCCATGACCAAAATCCCTTAACG
TGAGTTACGCGTCGTTCCACTGAGCGTCAGACCCCGTAGAAAAGATCA
