>Addgene plasmid #81676 | pDONR223_IDH1_p.P33S | depositor partial sequence | sequence record 154995 | Insert sequence
ATGTCCAAAAAAATCAGTGGCGGTTCTGTGGTAGAGATGCAAGGAGATGAAATGACACGAATCATTTGGG
AATTGATTAAAGAGAAACTCATTTTTTCCTACGTGGAATTGGATCTACATAGCTATGATTTAGGCATAGA
GAATCGTGATGCCACCAACGACCAAGTCACCAAGGATGCTGCAGAAGCTATAAAGAAGCATAATGTTGGC
GTCAAATGTGCCACTATCACTCCTGATGAGAAGAGGGTTGAGGAGTTCAAGTTGAAACAAATGTGGAAAT
CACCAAATGGCACCATACGAAATATTCTGGGTGGCACGGTCTTCAGAGAAGCCATTATCTGCAAAAATAT
CCCCCGGCTTGTGAGTGGATGGGTAAAACCTATCATCATAGGTCGTCATGCTTATGGGGATCAATACAGA
GCAACTGATTTTGTTGTTCCTGGGCCTGGAAAAGTAGAGATAACCTACACACCAAGTGACGGAACCCAAA
AGGTGACATACCTGGTACATAACTTTGAAGAAGGTGGTGGTGTTGCCATGGGGGATGTATAATCAAGATA
AGTCAATTGAAGATTTTGCACACAGTTCCTTCCAAATGGCTCTGTCTAAGGGTTGGCCTTTGTATCTGAG
CACCAAAAACACTATTCTGAAGAAATATGATGGGCGTTTTAAAGACATCTTTCAGGAGATATATGACAAG
CAGTACAAGTCCCAGTTTGAAGCTCAAAAGATCTGGTATGAGCATAGGCTCATCGACGACATGGTGGCCC
AAGCTATGAAATCAGAGGGAGGCTTCATCTGGGCCTGTAAAAACTATGATGGTGACGTGCAGTCGGACTC
TGTGGCCCAAGGGTATGGCTCTCTCGGCATGATGACCAGCGTGCTGGTTTGTCCAGATGGCAAGACAGTA
GAAGCAGAGGCTGCCCACGGGACTGTAACCCGTCACTACCGCATGTACCAGAAAGGACAGGAGACGTCCA
CCAATCCCATTGCTTCCATTTTTGCCTGGACCAGAGGGTTAGCCCACAGAGCAAAGCTTGATAACAATAA
AGAGCTTGCCTTCTTTGCAAATGCTTTGGAAGAAGTCTCTATTGAGACAATTGAGGCTGGCTTCATGACC
AAGGACTTGGCTGCTTGCATTAAAGGTTTACCCAATGTGCAACGTTCTGACTACTTGAATACATTTGAGT
TCATGGATAAACTTGGAGAAAACTTGAAGATCAAACTAGCTCAGGCCAAACTT
